>Addgene plasmid #159315 | pcDNA3-3N-Flag-mLIG3-178 | addgene full sequence | sequence record 311865 | Addgene NGS Result
CCGCATAGTTAAGCCAGTATCTGCTCCCTGCTTGTGTGTTGGAGGTCGCTGAGTAGTGCGCGAGCAAAAT
TTAAGCTACAACAAGGCAAGGCTTGACCGACAATTGCATGAAGAATCTGCTTAGGGTTAGGCGTTTTGCG
CTGCTTCGCGATGTACGGGCCAGATATACGCGTTGACATTGATTATTGACTAGTTATTAATAGTAATCAA
TTACGGGGTCATTAGTTCATAGCCCATATATGGAGTTCCGCGTTACATAACTTACGGTAAATGGCCCGCC
TGGCTGACCGCCCAACGACCCCCGCCCATTGACGTCAATAATGACGTATGTTCCCATAGTAACGCCAATA
GGGACTTTCCATTGACGTCAATGGGTGGAGTATTTACGGTAAACTGCCCACTTGGCAGTACATCAAGTGT
ATCATATGCCAAGTACGCCCCCTATTGACGTCAATGACGGTAAATGGCCCGCCTGGCATTATGCCCAGTA
CATGACCTTATGGGACTTTCCTACTTGGCAGTACATCTACGTATTAGTCATCGCTATTACCATGGTGATG
CGGTTTTGGCAGTACATCAATGGGCGTGGATAGCGGTTTGACTCACGGGGATTTCCAAGTCTCCACCCCA
TTGACGTCAATGGGAGTTTGTTTTGGCACCAAAATCAACGGGACTTTCCAAAATGTCGTAACAACTCCGC
CCCATTGACGCAAATGGGCGGTAGGCGTGTACGGTGGGAGGTCTATATAAGCAGAGCTCTCTGGCTAACT
AGAGAACCCACTGCTTACTGGCTTATCGAAATTAATACGACTCACTATAGGGAGACCCAAGCTGGCTAGC
ATGGATTACAAGGACGATGACGATAAGGGTGATTACAAGGACGATGACGATAAGGGTGATTACAAGGACG
ATGACGATAAGCTTGGTACCGAGCTCGGATCCGCCACCATGACTTTGGCTTTCAAGATCCTCTTCCCGAG
AAACCTTTGTGCCCTTGGCAGAAAAGAACTGTGCCTGTTCCCAGAACAGAATCGCTGGGCTGCCATAAGT
CAGTTCAGCCAGTGGTCGGAAACAAATCTCCTCGGTGGGTGCTGCCTTCTCCAGAGAAGAAAGCCTGTCC
TAGCTCTCCAGAGAGGTCATCTAAGACCACGTGCCACCCACCTTACTTTCTGGCCAGGGTCGCATGTGGG
ACTCTGTACTGGCCCCTGTGCGATGGCAGAGCAGCGGTTCTGTGTGGACTATGCCAAGCGGGGCACAGCT
GGATGCAAGAAATGCAAGGAGAAGATTGTAAAGGGCGTGTGCCGCATTGGCAAAGTGGTGCCCAACCCCT
TCTCAGAGTCTGGGGGTGATATGAAAGAGTGGTACCACATTAAGTGCATGTTTGAGAAACTGGAACGGGC
TCGGGCCACCACAAAGAAAATTGAAGACCTCACAGAGCTGGAAGGCTGGGAAGAGCTGGAAGATAACGAA
AAGGAACAGATAGCGGCCGCTCGAGTCTAGAGGGCCCGTTTAAACCCGCTGATCAGCCTCGACTGTGCCT
TCTAGTTGCCAGCCATCTGTTGTTTGCCCCTCCCCCGTGCCTTCCTTGACCCTGGAAGGTGCCACTCCCA
CTGTCCTTTCCTAATAAAATGAGGAAATTGCATCGCATTGTCTGAGTAGGTGTCATTCTATTCTGGGGGG
TGGGGTGGGGCAGGACAGCAAGGGGGAGGATTGGGAAGACAATAGCAGGCATGCTGGGGATGCGGTGGGC
TCTATGGCTTCTGAGGCGGAAAGAACCAGCTGGGGCTCTAGGGGGTATCCCC
[124 nt withheld, positions 1803-1926]
C
[91 nt withheld, positions 1928-2018]
A
[49 nt withheld, positions 2020-2068]
CCTTTGACGTTGGAGTCCACGTTCTTT
[37 nt withheld, positions 2096-2132]
ACCCTATCTCGGTCTATTCTTTTGATTTATAAGGGATTTTGCCGATTTCGGCCTATTGGTTAAAAAATGA
GCTGATTTAACAAAAATTTAACGCGAATTAATTCTGTGGAATGTGTGTCAGTTAGGGTGTGGAAAGTCCC
CAGGCTCCCCAGCAGGCAGAAGTATGCAAAGCATGCATCTCAATTAGTCAGCAACCAGGTGTGGAAAGTC
CCCAGGCTCCCCAGCAGGCAGAAGTATGCAAAGCATGCATCTCAATTAGTCAGCAACCATAGTCCCGCCC
CTAACTCCGCCCATCCCGCCCCTAACTCCGCCCAGTTCCGCCCATTCTCCGCCCCATGGCTGACTAATTT
TTTTTATTTATGCAGAGGCCGAGGCCGCCTCTGCCTCTGAGCTATTCCAGAAGTAGTGAGGAGGCTTTTT
TGGAGGCCTAGGCTTTTGCAAAAAGCTCCCGGGAGCTTGTATATCCATTTTCGGATCTGATCAAGAGACA
GGATGAGGATCGTTTCGCATGATTGAACAAGATGGATTGCACGCAGGTTCTCCGGCCGCTTGGGTGGAGA
GGCTATTCGGCTATGACTGGGCACAACAGACAATCGGCTGCTCTGATGCCGCCGTGTTCCGGCTGTCAGC
GCAGGGGCGCCCGGTTCTTTTTGTCAAGACCGACCTGTCCGGTGCCCTGAATGAACTGCAGGACGAGGCA
GCGCGGCTATCGTGGCTGGCCACGACGGGCGTTCCTTGCGCAGCTGTGCTCGACGTTGTCACTGAAGCGG
GAAGGGACTGGCTGCTATTGGGCGAAGTGCCGGGGCAGGATCTCCTGTCATCTCACCTTGCTCCTGCCGA
GAAAGTATCCATCATGGCTGATGCAATGCGGCGGCTGCATACGCTTGATCCGGCTACCTGCCCATTCGAC
CACCAAGCGAAACATCGCATCGAGCGAGCACGTACTCGGATGGAAGCCGGTCTTGTCGATCAGGATGATC
TGGACGAAGAGCATCAGGGGCTCGCGCCAGCCGAACTGTTCGCCAGGCTCAAGGCGCGCATGCCCGACGG
CGAGGATCTCGTCGTGACCCATGGCGATGCCTGCTTGCCGAATATCATGGTGGAAAATGGCCGCTTTTCT
GGATTCATCGACTGTGGCCGGCTGGGTGTGGCGGACCGCTATCAGGACATAGCGTTGGCTACCCGTGATA
TTGCTGAAGAGCTTGGCGGCGAATGGGCTGACCGCTTCCTCGTGCTTTACGGTATCGCCGCTCCCGATTC
GCAGCGCATCGCCTTCTATCGCCTTCTTGACGAGTTCTTCTGAGCGGGACTCTGGGGTTCGAAATGACCG
ACCAAGCGACGCCCAACCTGCCATCACGAGATTTCGATTCCACCGCCGCCTTCTATGAAAGGTTGGGCTT
CGGAATCGTTTTCCGGGACGCCGGCTGGATGATCCTCCAGCGCGGGGATCTCATGCTGGAGTTCTTCGCC
CACCCCAACTTGTTTATTGCAGCTTATAATGGTTACAAATAAAGCAATAGCATCACAAATTTCACAAATA
AAGCATTTTTTTCACTGCATTCTAGTTGTGGTTTGTCCAAACTCATCAATGTATCTTATCATGTCTGTAT
ACCGTCGACCTCTAGCTAGAGCTTGGCGTAATCATGGTCATAGCTGTTTCCTGTGTGAAATTGTTATCCG
CTCACAATTCCACACAACATACGAGCCGGAAGCATAAAGTGTAAAGCCTGGGGTGCCTAATGAGTGAGCT
AACTCACATTAATTGCGTTGCGCTCACTGCCCGCTTTCCAGTCGGGAAACCTGTCGTGCCAGCTGCATTA
ATGAATCGGCCAACGCGCGGGGAGAGGCGGTTTGCGTATTGGGCGCTCTTCCGCTTCCTCGCTCACTGAC
TCGCTGCGCTCGGTCGTTCGGCTGCGGCGAGCGGTATCAGCTCACTCAAAGGCGGTAATACGGTTATCCA
CAGAATCAGGGGATAACGCAGGAAAGAACATGTGAGCAAAAGGCCAGCAAAAGGCCAGGAACCGTAAAAA
GGCCGCGTTGCTGGCGTTTTTCCATAGGCTCCGCCCCCCTGACGAGCATCACAAAAATCGACGCTCAAGT
CAGAGGTGGCGAAACCCGACAGGACTATAAAGATACCAGGCGTTTCCCCCTGGAAGCTCCCTCGTGCGCT
CTCCTGTTCCGACCCTGCCGCTTACCGGATACCTGTCCGCCTTTCTCCCTTCGGGAAGCGTGGCGCTTTC
TCATAGCTCACGCTGTAGGTATCTCAGTTCGGTGTAGGTCGTTCGCTCCAAGCTGGGCTGTGTGCACGAA
CCCCCCGTTCAGCCCGACCGCTGCGCCTTATCCGGTAACTATCGTCTTGAGTCCAACCCGGTAAGACACG
ACTTATCGCCACTGGCAGCAGCCACTGGTAACAGGATTAGCAGAGCGAGGTATGTAGGCGGTGCTACAGA
GTTCTTGAAGTGGTGGCCTAACTACGGCTACACTAGAAGAACAGTATTTGGTATCTGCGCTCTGCTGAAG
CCAGTTACCTTCGGAAAAAGAGTTGGTAGCTCTTGATCCGGCAAACAAACCACCGCTGGTAGCGGTGGTT
TTTTTGTTTGCAAGCAGCAGATTACGCGCAGAAAAAAAGGATCTCAAGAAGATCCTTTGATCTTTTCTAC
GGGGTCTGACGCTCAGTGGAACGAAAACTCACGTTAAGGGATTTTGGTCATGAGATTATCAAAAAGGATC
TTCACCTAGATCCTTTTAAATTAAAAATGAAGTTTTAAATCAATCTAAAGTATATATGAGTAAACTTGGT
CTGACAGTTACCAATGCTTAATCAGTGAGGCACCTATCTCAGCGATCTGTCTATTTCGTTCATCCATAGT
TGCCTGACTCCCCGTCGTGTAGATAACTACGATACGGGAGGGCTTACCATCTGGCCCCAGTGCTGCAATG
ATACCGCGAGACCCACGCTCACCGGCTCCAGATTTATCAGCAATAAACCAGCCAGCCGGAAGGGCCGAGC
GCAGAAGTGGTCCTGCAACTTTATCCGCCTCCATCCAGTCTATTAATTGTTGCCGGGAAGCTAGAGTAAG
TAGTTCGCCAGTTAATAGTTTGCGCAACGTTGTTGCCATTGCTACAGGCATCGTGGTGTCACGCTCGTCG
TTTGGTATGGCTTCATTCAGCTCCGGTTCCCAACGATCAAGGCGAGTTACATGATCCCCCATGTTGTGCA
AAAAAGCGGTTAGCTCCTTCGGTCCTCCGATCGTTGTCAGAAGTAAGTTGGCCGCAGTGTTATCACTCAT
GGTTATGGCAGCACTGCATAATTCTCTTACTGTCATGCCATCCGTAAGATGCTTTTCTGTGACTGGTGAG
TACTCAACCAAGTCATTCTGAGAATAGTGTATGCGGCGACCGAGTTGCTCTTGCCCGGCGTCAATACGGG
ATAATACCGCGCCACATAGCAGAACTTTAAAAGTGCTCATCATTGGAAAACGTTCTTCGGGGCGAAAACT
CTCAAGGATCTTACCGCTGTTGAGATCCAGTTCGATGTAACCCACTCGTGCACCCAACTGATCTTCAGCA
TCTTTTACTTTCACCAGCGTTTCTGGGTGAGCAAAAACAGGAAGGCAAAATGCCGCAAAAAAGGGAATAA
GGGCGACACGGAAATGTTGAATACTCATACTCTTCCTTTTTCAATATTATTGAAGCATTTATCAGGGTTA
TTGTCTCATGAGCGGATACATATTTGAATGTATTTAGAAAAATAAACAAATAGGGGTTCCGCGCACATTT
CCCCGAAAAGTGCCACCTGACGTCGACGGATCGGGAGATCTCCCGATCCCCTATGGTGCACTCTCAGTAC
AATCTGCTCTGATG
Features (pLannotate 1.2.2; 20 found; start..end, strand, type, name):
    175..554     +  enhancer       CMV enhancer: human cytomegalovirus immediate early enhancer
    555..758     +  promoter       CMV promoter: human cytomegalovirus (CMV) immediate early promoter
    754..787     +  LTR            5' LTR (truncated) (fragment): truncated 5' long terminal repeat (LTR) from HIV-1
    803..821     +  promoter       T7 promoter: promoter for bacteriophage T7 RNA polymerase
    949..1485    +  CDS            Lig3 (fragment): DNLI3_MOUSE - Experimental evidence at protein level: Swiss-Prot protein existence level 1. The alpha isoform interacts with DNA-repair protein XRCC1 and can correct defective DNA strand-break repair and sister chromatid exchange following treatment with ionizing radiation and alkylating agents. The beta isoform does not interact with XRCC1 and may be specifically involved in the completion of homologous recombination events that occur during meiotic prophase. From Mus musculus (Mouse).
   1533..1757    +  polyA_signal   bGH poly(A) signal: bovine growth hormone polyadenylation signal
   1761..1782    +  promoter       SV40 promoter (fragment): SV40 enhancer and early promoter
   1803..2231    +  rep_origin     f1 ori (sequence partly withheld): f1 bacteriophage origin of replication; arrow indicates direction of (+) strand synthesis
   2245..2574    +  promoter       SV40 promoter: SV40 enhancer and early promoter
   2641..3432    +  CDS            neo: KKA2_KLEPN - Also known as kan, nptII. Experimental evidence at protein level: Swiss-Prot protein existence level 1. Resistance to kanamycin, neomycin, paromomycin, ribostamycin, butirosin and gentamicin B. From Klebsiella pneumoniae.
   3456..3614    +  CDS            ble (fragment): BLE_KLEPN - Experimental evidence at protein level: Swiss-Prot protein existence level 1. Binding protein with a strong affinity to the bleomycin family of antibiotics. Binds to CL990; an antimitotic-antibiotic compound. From Klebsiella pneumoniae.
   3609..3730    +  polyA_signal   SV40 poly(A) signal: SV40 polyadenylation signal
   3803..3819    -  protein_bind   lac operator: The lac repressor binds to the lac operator to inhibit transcription in E. coli. This inhibition can be relieved by adding lactose or isopropyl-β-D-thiogalactopyranoside (IPTG). lac repressor encoded by lacI
   3827..3857    -  promoter       lac promoter: promoter for the E. coli lac operon
   3872..3893    -  protein_bind   CAP binding site: CAP binding activates transcription in the presence of cAMP. E. coli catabolite activator protein
   3906..3998    -  CDS            lacI (fragment): lac repressor; lacI; The lac repressor binds to the lac operator to inhibit transcription in E. coli. This inhibition can be relieved by adding lactose or isopropyl-β-D-thiogalactopyranoside (IPTG).
   4181..4769    -  rep_origin     ori: high-copy-number ColE1/pMB1/pBR322/pUC origin of replication
   4940..5800    -  CDS            AmpR: β-lactamase; bla; confers resistance to ampicillin, carbenicillin, and related antibiotics
   5801..5905    -  promoter       AmpR promoter: bla
   5964..20      -  misc_feature   bom (fragment) (across the origin): basis of mobility region from pBR322
