[The description below was written by a language model from this plasmid's Addgene catalogue record and pLannotate feature annotations shown in this document.]
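Description:
pcDNA3-3N-Flag-mLIG3-178 is a mammalian expression plasmid built on the pcDNA3 backbone for producing a fragment of mouse DNA ligase III (Lig3) in cultured cells. It is propagated in E. coli as a high-copy plasmid through a ColE1/pUC-type origin and selected with ampicillin via the β-lactamase gene. An f1 origin is also present, along with small remnants of lac regulatory sequence typical of this backbone. For selection in mammalian cells, the vector carries a neomycin phosphotransferase cassette driven by the SV40 enhancer/early promoter and terminated by an SV40 polyadenylation signal, which allows G418 selection of stable transfectants.

The expression cassette uses the human CMV immediate-early enhancer and promoter, followed by a T7 promoter that can support in vitro transcription, and ends with the bovine growth hormone polyadenylation signal. The annotated insert is a partial Lig3 coding sequence of 537 nt, roughly 179 codons, consistent with the "178" in the name, though the record does not say exactly which residues are included. The name indicates an N-terminal Flag tag arrangement for detection or immunoprecipitation. The feature table does not annotate the tag, but there is unannotated space between the T7 promoter and the Lig3 fragment where the tag and linker would sit. The depositor notes an S36T substitution in the linker upstream of the Lig3 sequence, with unknown functional effect. The stated use is mammalian expression of this truncated ligase III. Such a fragment would suit domain-mapping or interaction studies, but the record does not specify the experimental context.
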