Addgene plasmid #159315: pcDNA3-3N-Flag-mLIG3-178
Purpose: Mammalian cell expression of mouse LIG3-178
Depositing lab: Jianjun Zhao. Depositing organization: Cleveland Clinic Foundation.
Backbone
  Vector backbone: pcDNA3
  Vector type: Mammalian Expression
Growth in bacteria
  Bacterial resistance: Ampicillin, 100 μg/mL
  Growth temperature: 37°C
  Growth strain: DH5alpha
  Copy number: High Copy
Gene/Insert
  Gene/Insert name: mLIG3-178
  Species: M. musculus (mouse)
  Entrez Gene: Lig3 (a.k.a. D11Wsu78, D11Wsu78e)
  Cloning method: Restriction Enzyme; 5′ cloning site Unknown (unknown if destroyed)
Terms and licenses: Academic/Nonprofit Terms; Industry Terms: Not Available to Industry
Depositor comments: Please note: Plasmid contains a S36T mutation which falls in the linker upstream of mLIG3. It is not known how this mutation affects plasmid function.
How to cite: pcDNA3-3N-Flag-mLIG3-178 was a gift from Jianjun Zhao (Addgene plasmid # 159315 ; http://n2t.net/addgene:159315 ; RRID:Addgene_159315)
